Addgene plasmid #215253: GB4402
Purpose: Module for the expression of the N. nambi HISPS gene under the regulation of PMTB and TNOS and the constitutive expression of CPH,LUZ, H3H, EGFP and p19
Depositing lab: Diego Orzaez. Depositing organization: Instituto de Biologia Molecular y Celular de Plantas. Publication: A quantitative autonomous bioluminescence reporter system with a wide dynamic range for Plant Synthetic Biology. Calvache C, Vazquez-Vilar M, Moreno-Gimenez E, Orzaez D. Plant Biotechnol J. 2024 Jan;22(1):37-47. doi: 10.1111/pbi.14146. Epub 2023 Oct 26. PubMed 37882352.
Backbone
  Vector backbone: pDGB3_omega1
  Backbone manufacturer: self-made; derived from pCambia1302 generated at the Cambia Institute
  Vector type: Synthetic Biology
Growth in bacteria
  Bacterial resistance: Spectinomycin, 50 μg/mL
  Growth temperature: 37°C
  Growth strain: DH5alpha
  Copy number: High Copy
Gene/Insert
  Gene/Insert name: SF-PMTB:HISPS:TNOS-CPH-LUZ-H3H-EGFP-p19
  Species: Synthetic
  Mutation: BsaI and BsmBI sites removed
  Cloning method: Restriction Enzyme; 5′ cloning site BsmBI (destroyed during cloning); 3′ cloning site BsmBI (destroyed during cloning)
Terms and licenses: Academic/Nonprofit Terms; Industry Terms: Not Available to Industry
How to cite: GB4402 was a gift from Diego Orzaez (Addgene plasmid # 215253 ; http://n2t.net/addgene:215253 ; RRID:Addgene_215253)
