[The description below was written by a language model from this plasmid's Addgene catalogue record and pLannotate feature annotations shown in this document.]
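Description:
GB4402 is a 24.3 kb GoldenBraid multigene module built in pDGB3_omega1, a self-made plant binary vector derived from pCambia1302. The backbone carries a high-copy ColE1/pMB1-type origin with the pBR322 bom region for propagation in E. coli. It also carries the pVS1 replicon (oriV, RepA and the StaA stability protein), which supports maintenance in Agrobacterium. Selection in bacteria is by spectinomycin, through the aadA gene. Nopaline-type left and right T-DNA border repeats flank the payload, so the whole assembly can be delivered to plant cells by Agrobacterium. The insert was assembled through BsmBI sites that were destroyed during cloning, and internal BsaI and BsmBI sites were removed from the parts to keep them compatible with the assembly system.

The payload encodes the fungal autonomous bioluminescence pathway split into one regulated and several constitutive units. According to the record, the Neonothopanus nambi hispidin synthase gene (HISPS) is placed under the PMTB promoter and the NOS terminator. CPH, LUZ (the luciferase), H3H, EGFP and the silencing suppressor p19 are expressed constitutively. The automated annotation shows four repeated cassettes, each with a CaMV 35S promoter, a TMV Ω leader fragment and a NOS terminator. The last of these contains the EGFP coding sequence. The first ~7.3 kb of the sequence, which ends at an additional NOS terminator, has no recognised features, and neither the pathway genes nor p19 were identified by name, so the feature table cannot confirm the position of every unit. The short "AmpR promoter" fragments after each terminator are probably incidental matches rather than functional elements.

With HISPS as the only regulated step, light output reports the activity of the PMTB promoter, while EGFP offers a constitutive reference signal. The associated work describes a quantitative autonomous bioluminescence reporter for plant synthetic biology.
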