Features (pLannotate 1.2.2; 35 found; start..end, strand, type, name):
   7288..7540    +  terminator     NOS terminator: nopaline synthase terminator and poly(A) signal
   7661..7748    +  promoter       AmpR promoter (fragment): bla
   8384..8728    +  promoter       CaMV 35S promoter: strong constitutive promoter from cauliflower mosaic virus
   8681..8727    +  promoter       minimal CaMV 35S promoter: minimal 35S promoter from cauliflower mosaic virus
   8760..8785    +  misc_feature   TMV Ω (fragment): translational enhancer from the tobacco mosaic virus 5'-leader sequence (Gallie et al., 1988)
   9746..9998    +  terminator     NOS terminator: nopaline synthase terminator and poly(A) signal
  10119..10206   +  promoter       AmpR promoter (fragment): bla
  10842..11186   +  promoter       CaMV 35S promoter: strong constitutive promoter from cauliflower mosaic virus
  11139..11185   +  promoter       minimal CaMV 35S promoter: minimal 35S promoter from cauliflower mosaic virus
  11218..11243   +  misc_feature   TMV Ω (fragment): translational enhancer from the tobacco mosaic virus 5'-leader sequence (Gallie et al., 1988)
  12087..12339   +  terminator     NOS terminator: nopaline synthase terminator and poly(A) signal
  12460..12547   +  promoter       AmpR promoter (fragment): bla
  13183..13527   +  promoter       CaMV 35S promoter: strong constitutive promoter from cauliflower mosaic virus
  13480..13526   +  promoter       minimal CaMV 35S promoter: minimal 35S promoter from cauliflower mosaic virus
  13559..13584   +  misc_feature   TMV Ω (fragment): translational enhancer from the tobacco mosaic virus 5'-leader sequence (Gallie et al., 1988)
  14893..15145   +  terminator     NOS terminator: nopaline synthase terminator and poly(A) signal
  15266..15353   +  promoter       AmpR promoter (fragment): bla
  15989..16333   +  promoter       CaMV 35S promoter: strong constitutive promoter from cauliflower mosaic virus
  16286..16332   +  promoter       minimal CaMV 35S promoter: minimal 35S promoter from cauliflower mosaic virus
  16365..16390   +  misc_feature   TMV Ω (fragment): translational enhancer from the tobacco mosaic virus 5'-leader sequence (Gallie et al., 1988)
  16407..17123   +  CDS            EGFP: EGFP is a basic (constitutively fluorescent) green fluorescent protein published in 1996, derived from Aequorea victoria. It is reported to be a rapidly-maturing weak dimer with moderate acid sensitivity.
  17159..17411   +  terminator     NOS terminator: nopaline synthase terminator and poly(A) signal
  17532..17619   +  promoter       AmpR promoter (fragment): bla
  17653..17677   +  misc_feature   RB T-DNA repeat: right border repeat from nopaline C58 T-DNA
  18017..18418   +  CDS            Y4CG_SINFN (fragment): Protein inferred from homology: Swiss-Prot protein existence level 3. From Sinorhizobium fredii (strain NBRC 101917 / NGR234).
  18978..19607   +  CDS            pVS1 StaA: stability protein from the Pseudomonas plasmid pVS1 (Heeb et al., 2000)
  20036..21109   +  CDS            pVS1 RepA: replication protein from the Pseudomonas plasmid pVS1 (Heeb et al., 2000)
  21175..21369   +  rep_origin     pVS1 oriV: origin of replication for the Pseudomonas plasmid pVS1 (Heeb et al., 2000)
  21572..21611   +  CDS            rop (fragment): Rop protein, which maintains plasmids at low copy number; rop
  21713..21853   +  misc_feature   bom: basis of mobility region from pBR322
  22039..22627   -  rep_origin     ori: high-copy-number ColE1/pMB1/pBR322/pUC origin of replication
  22718..23506   -  CDS            aadA: S3AD_ECOLX - Experimental evidence at protein level: Swiss-Prot protein existence level 1. Mediates bacterial resistance to the antibiotics streptomycin and spectinomycin. From Escherichia coli.
  23513..23569   -  CDS            GmR (fragment): gentamycin acetyltransferase; aacC1; confers resistance to gentamycin
  23745..23768   -  promoter       Pc promoter (fragment): intI1 (promoter lies within the coding sequence); class 1 integron promoter
  24292..24316   +  misc_feature   LB T-DNA repeat: left border repeat from nopaline C58 T-DNA
>Addgene plasmid #215253 | GB4402 | addgene full sequence | sequence record 460273 | Addgene NGS Result
GGAGCTCAATGGTAACTTTACTCTTTATTTAACCATACATTTTTTTTTATTTTTTTCACTTTGTTCTTCA
TCCACTATTGTTCTTTGTTCATCTTGAACAAAAGCTCCCTCCTTCTTTGTTCTTCATCCACCATTGTTCT
TCATCAATCATTTCGCTGTCAGGAGTATCTTACTTTTTGATTTTATTAATATTTGAACAAACTTCATATC
GATCAAGTAACTATTAGTATTTGCGTTTCATACAAAAGTTATATAACTAGTTTCTCTAACCCAAAGTCAC
TAAATTTTGAGATACAAACAAAAAAGTCACAAAGTCAAAACATATCATATCTACAAAGTATCATTATTTT
TAGCGGAAAATACATTATTTCTGACATACTACTTTGTATACATAACGAATAATGACATAACTATGTCATT
AATTAATTGAATGTGTCAAAGTACAAATTCATCTAGAAATACTTTTATCTTGGATGTGTAATAATATGAA
GTTATTATATCAAGCTACTTATACAAAGAGGAAGATTGAACAAGCATGACATCTACACATTTCTTAATCA
TTTTATCGTATATAATTAAACACATTTCATTAACAAAATAATCATTTAATTCTTCATTTTCTATTAAAAT
TAGAACTTATTTAATTATCTTACAATATTTTTTATCAATACTCTTCAATGATCATCTTATTCATTAAACA
CAACTTAATTAATCATATTAAACATAAACTTGTGTAGTCAATTATGAACATACTTGTGTAGATTTTGGGC
CACAAATTATTGGTATCTACCAAGTTCTAGAGAAAAAATAATACGTGAAAAAAATATTCTCGAAACGTAA
ACATTAACTATTTTTATGCTAAAAGTACTATATTGAATTATTATTTTTGTTTCCTATGTAACATAAATAT
TTAAATTTTATCATCACTTTTTGAAAAATAATTTTAATTTTTACATGTTAAATTATTTAAATAAATATCA
TATTATTTGAGATAAATAAAAAGAATAAACATTAACAACTTAAACCAAGGTACGTGCATGCCCACAATTT
GTTCCAACAGAAAATGTTATTTCCTTGGGTAGATAAGAAGTCACTATCAATTTGGTCGATTAATTCAGAA
ATTTATCGAGAAATTCGTAGTTGTTACTTTTTTATAGCATATTAAGTAACTTATTTTTGTATAAGAATTT
ACAAATCACATTAATAATATATATCGTATTAAATAAATTGAACCTGATGAATTCAATTAAAATGACATAA
CAGATTAAATTGAACCCTAATCTTTCTTGATATCGAGTGTGTTTGGTATGAAGGAACCAGAAAGTGTTTT
CCAATTTTCTCATGTTTGGTTGGGACAAAAATTTTGAAAAAAGTTTTTCGAATCAACTCATTTTCCTCAA
AATTAAGAAAAATGATTTCCTTTAAAAAATTAAGGAAAACATTTTTCCAAACTCTCCTCAAATTTAAAAT
TACATTTTTATTTTAGGAAAAACAACAATCTTTTTAAAAAAATTTAATTCTAAATTATTTTTTTAGCCGA
TCCCTGACCACCACCCAAACGCACCTATCATCTCATATGCTACATCAGCTCGATCACAATATACTTCATT
TGTTTCGATTTATGTGACACTTTTCGTTTTTCAAGAGTCAAATAATTAAAGTTTGACCGAAAACATACGC
GCGAAATTTTCTATTTTTTAAAATAAAATTTATACAACTATATAAAAAGTACTATAGGTCACAATAACTG
TTAATTCAAAATAAATAAAAATAAATATAAAAAATTTACAATCAAAGATAAAATCATTTAAATCTTGAAA
AGTGTCAAAATATAAAGTTATTTAGTTTGTTATAAACATTCGATATAGATAAATAAGTCGCGGTCGATAG
AGAATGTAAATATGTCTAGAACATACGTACGAATGGTAATTGTGATTATAGAAAACGACGAATACGTGGA
TGAAATTAGGATCATGTATGGACCGACTTACAAGGATAACATATTCCCATACGATCACGACACGTGTACG
GTTAATATCATCCATGTACCTTCGTTTCACTATAAATAGACACTCATGCTTCTTCCCTCAATCACTCATT
TCTACACCAATCAAAAAAAAAAAAAATCACATTTGATTTCTCAATTCTTGTTTCAGACCAATCATCAATG
AACTCAAGTAAAAATCCTCCTTCTACTCTCCTTGATGTTTTCTTGGATACCGCAAGAAACTTGGATACAG
CAAGCAGAAATGTGCTCGAGTGTGGTGAACATCGATGGAGTTACAGAGAACTGGATACAGTGTCCTCAGC
TCTCGCCCAGCATCTTCGATACACGGTGGGGCTGTCCCCTACTGTCGCAGTGATCAGCGAGAATCACCCG
TACATATTGGCCCTCATGCTCGCTGTATGGAAATTGGGCGGTACCTTCGCTCCGATAGATGTCCACAGCC
CTGCAGAACTGGTTGCCGGGATGCTTAACATAGTCTCACCGTCTTGCCTGGTCATCCCGTCATCAGACGT
AACAAACCAGACCCTTGCATGTGATCTTAACATTCCAGTGGTTGCATTTCATCCTCACCAAAGCACAATC
CCGGAACTGAACAAAAAGTACCTGACGGACAGTCAAATCAGCCCTGATCTCCCATTCCCCGATCCCAACC
GTCCGGCTCTTTACCTGTTCACTTCTTCTGCTACGAGTAGATCCAACTTGAAGTGCGTGCCCCTGACCCA
CACCTTCATACTGAGAAATAGCCTGTCAAAGAGGGCCTGGTGCAAAAGAATGAGGCCAGAAACAGATTTC
GATGGTATAAGGGTTTTAGGATGGGCACCATGGAGTCATGTTCTGGCTCACATGCAAGATATAGGGCCCC
TTACACTCCTGAATGCTGGATGTTACGTCTTTGCAACGACACCGAGCACATATCCAACCGAGTTGAAGGA
CGATAGGGATGTCATTTCTTGCGCCGCAAATGCAGTTATGTACAAGGGGGTTAAGTCCTTCGCCTGTCTC
CCGTTTGTGCTGGGAGGCCTTAAGGCCCTGTGTGAGTCCGAGCCGTCCGTCAAAGCACAATTACAGGTCG
AGGAGCGAGCACAGTTGTTAAAGAGCTTACAACACATGAAGATTCTTGAATGTGGTGGCGCTATGCTCGA
AGTTTCAGTGGCTTCTTGGGCTATCGAGAATCGTATTCCCATTAGTATAGGAATCGGTATGACCGAAACT
GGCGGAGCCTTGTTCGCTGGACCCGTTCAAGCAATCCAAACGGGATTTAGTTCAGAGGACAAGTTTATTG
AGGATGCCACATATCTCCTTGTCAAAGACGATTACGAGTCACACGCAGAAGAGGACATCAATGAAGGCGA
ACTGGTTGTTAAAAGCCGAATGCTGCCAAGGGGTTATCTGGGGTATAACGATCCATCCTTCTCAGTGGAC
GATGCAGGGTGGGTTACCTTCAAAACAGGCGACAGGTACTCCGTGACCCCGGATGGTAAGTTTTCTTGGT
TAGGAAGGAATACAGACTTTATACAGATGACAAGCGGTGAGACTCTCGATCCCAGGCCCATCGAAAGTTT
GCTTTGCGAGTCCTCCCTTATATCAAGAGCCTGTGTAATAGGCGATAAGTTCCTGAATGGGCCCGCCACA
GCAGTGTGTGCCATAATAGAATTGGAGCCGACTACGGTAGAGAAAGGTCAGGCCCATAGCAGGGACATAG
CCCGAATTTTTGCCCCCATAAACCGTGATTTGCCTCCTCCTTTAAGAATCGCCTGGAGCCACGTCCTCGT
GCTCCAACCCAGTGAAAAAATACCGATGACCAAAAAAGGAACGATCTTCCGTAAGAAGATCGAACAAGTC
TTTGGTAGTGCACTTGGTGGGTCCTCAGGTGACAATTCCCAAGCAACCACTGATGCATCAGTCGTCCGTC
GAGATGAACTGTCAAACACTGTTAAGCATATCATATCACGTGTTCTGGGCGTGAGCGACGACGAGTTGCT
GTGGACTCTCTCATTTGCCGAACTTGGAATGACCTCCGCCCTTGCAACGAGAATTGCCAATGAATTGAAT
GAGGTTTTAGTAGGGGTCAATCTGCCTATCAATGCATGTTATATACACGTTGACTTACCATCCCTGTCAA
ATGCAGTATATGCCAAACTGGCTCACTTGAAACTCCCTGACAGAACACCAGAGCCGCGTAAGGCACCGGT
TGAGAATCCTGGCGGAAAAGAGATCGTAATAGTGGGACAAGCATTTAGACTTCCAGGCTCTATTAATGAC
GTGGCTAGTCTCCGTGACGCTTTTCTGGCCCGTCAAGCAAGTTCAATCATTACAGAAATACCACCAGACA
GATGGGATCACGCATCCTTCTACCCGAAGGACATACGTTTCAACAAGGCCGGCTTAGTGGACATTGCTAA
CTACGACCACAGTTTCTTCGGCTTGACGGCTACAGAAGCTCTTTACTTATCTCCGACCATGAGACTCGCC
CTGGAAGTTAGTTTTGAGGCCCTTGAGAACGCAAACATTCCGGTTTCTCAGCTGAAGGGGTCACAAACAG
CTGTCTACGTTGCTACCACGGATGACGGGTTCGAGACTCTCTTAAATGCAGAGGCTGGGTACGACGCTTA
CACCCGATTCTACGGTACGGGGCGTGCAGCTTCCACGGCATCCGGCAGGATCTCATACCTGCTTGACGTT
CATGGACCCAGTATAACTGTGGACACGGCATGTAGTGGAGGGGCTGTTTGCATTGATCAAGCTATAGACT
ACCTGCAATCCAGTTCAGCCGCTGATACCGCCATCATTTGTGCTTCTAATACTCATTGCTGGCCAGGATC
ATTCATGTTTCTGAGCGCCCAGGGTATGGTAAGCTCCGGCGGACGATGCGCTACTTTCACGACCGATGCC
GACGGCTACGTACCTAGCGAGGGTGCAGTCGCCTTCATTCTTAAAACACGTGAAGCAGCTATGAGGGACA
AAGACACAATTCTGGCTACCATCAAAGCAACACAAATTTCTCATAATGGTAGGTCCCAGGGATTAGTCGC
CCCCAATGTAAATTCCCAAGCCGACTTGCATAGAAGCCTGCTCCAAAAAGCCGGGCTTTCACCGGCCGAC
ATTCATTTCATCGAGGCACACGGAACTGGAACCTCCCTCGGAGATCTGTCCGAGATCCAAGCTATAAATG
ATGCATATACGAGCTCACAACCTCGAACGGCCGGCCCGCTGATCGTTTCTGCAAGCAAGACAGTGATAGG
ACACACTGAACCAGCCGGTCCGTTGGTGGGGATGCTGTCAGTACTGAACTCCTTTAAAGAGGGGGCCGTC
CCTGGTTTGGCACACTTGACCGCCGATAACCTGAATCCCGCTCTTGATTGCAGCAGTGTTCCGTTACTCA
TACCTTACCAGCCCGTTCACCTGGCAGCCCCCAAGCCTCATCGTGCTGCTGTAATGTCATATGGATTCTC
TGGCACCCTCGGTGGGATCGTGCTGGAGGCACCAGATGAGGAAAGACTCGAAGAGGAACCTCCTAATGAC
AAACCTATGTTGTTTGTAGTTAGTGCAAAAACACATACTGCATTAATAGAATATCTCGGCCGATACCTTG
AATTCCTCTTGCAGGCAAATCCACAAGACTTCTGCGATATTTGTTATACTTCATGCGTTGGGCGTGAACA
TTATCGATACAGATTCGCATGCGTAGCCAACGACATGGAGGATTTAATAGGACAATTGCAGAAGCGTTTA
GGCTCTAAGGTCCCACCGAAACCTTCCTACAAAAGAGGGGCCCTTGCATTCGCCTTCAGCGGTCAGGGCA
CACAGTTCCGAGGGATGGCTACCGAGCTCGCAAAAGCCTATTCCGGATTCCGAAAAATAGTCTCTGATCT
CGCTAAGAGGGCAAGTGAACTCTCAGGTCACGCTATTGATCGATTTTTGTTAGCTTACGATATTGGGGCT
GAAAACGTCGCCCCGGATAGCGAGGCTGATCAAATATGTATCTTCGTATATCAATGTAGCGTGCTTCGTT
GGCTTCAGACAATGGGCATTAGACCATCTGCTGTTATAGGGCACTCCCTCGGTGAGATTAGCGCTTCTGT
CGCCGCCGGTGCATTGTCTCTGGACTCTGCACTGGACCTTGTTATCAGTCGAGCTCGACTGTTAAGGAGC
TCTACCAATGCACCCGCCGGTATGGCAGCCATGTCAGCATCACAGGACGAAGTTGTTGAGTTGATTGGGA
AATTAGACCTTGATAAAGCAAATTCACTCTCTGTTTCTGTTATCAATGGTCCTCAGAATACGGTAGTAAG
CGGTTCTTCAGCAGCCATTGAAAGTATAGTCGCACTGGCCAAAGGGCGAAAGATAAAAGCAAGTGCTCTC
AACATCAACCAAGCCTTCCACTCTCCCTACGTAGATTCTGCAGTACCAGGTTTGCGTGCTTGGTCAGAGA
AGCATATTTCCTCTGCTAGACCATTACAGATCCCCCTGTACTCTACACTCCTTGGCGCCCAAGTAAGTGA
GGGACAAATGCTGAATCCGGATCATTGGGTAGATCACGCAAGAAAACCTGTCCAATTCGCTCAGGCCGCC
ACCATTATGAAAGAAAGCTTTACCGGAGTAATCATTGACATAGGTCCTCAAGTAGTTGCTTGGAGTTTGC
TGCTCTCAAACGGACTGACATCAGTTACCGCTCTCGCCGCAAAGCGAGGACGATCACAGCAGGTTGCCTT
CCTTAGTGCTCTTGCAGATTTATACCAAGACTATGGTGTCGTGCCTGACTTTGTGGGATTATACGCTCAA
CAGGAGGACGCCAGTCGTTTAAAGAAAACCGATATTCTGACCTATCCTTTCCAAAGGGTGAGAAGGTATC
CATCTTTCATCCCGAGTCGTAGGGCACCTACTCATGCCCATGTCCAAGATGAGGAAACATTGTCATCTGG
ATCTTCCACACCCACATTGGAGAATACAGATCTCGACTCCGGTAAAGAGTCTTTGATGGGACCCACACGT
GGCCTTCTTCGAGTAGACGATCTGAGAGACAGTATCGTTTCTTCTGTAAAGGATGTACTGGAGCTGAAAT
CAAATGAGGACTTGGACTTGTCCGAGTCCTTGAACGCATTGGGAATGGACAGTATTATGTTCGCTCAATT
ACGTAAAAGGATAGGGGAGGGACTCGGGTTATCCGTCCCGATGGTATTCCTGTCTGACGCCTTCTCAATC
GGCGAGATGGTTAGTAACCTTGTAGAACAGGCAGAGGCTAGTGAGGACAACTGAGCTTGGAATGGATCTT
CGATCCCGATCGTTCAAACATTTGGCAATAAAGTTTCTTAAGATTGAATCCTGTTGCCGGTCTTGCGACG
ATTATCATATAATTTCTGTTGAATTACGTTAAGCATGTAATAATTAACATGTAATGCATGACGTTATTTA
TGAGATGGGTTTTTATGATTAGAGTCCCGCAATTATACATTTAATACGCGATAGAAAACAAAATATAGCG
CGCAAACTAGGATAAATTATCGCGCGCGGTGTCATCTATGTTACTAGATCGGGAATTGCCAAGCTAATTC
TTGAAGACGAAAGGGCCTCGTGATACGCCTATTTTTATAGGTTAATGTCATGATAATAATGGTTTCTTAG
ACGTCAGGTGGCACTTTTCGGGGAAATGTGCGCGGAACCCCTATTTGTTTATTTTTCTAAATACATTCAA
ATATGTATCCGCTCATGAGACAATAACCCTGATAAATGCTTCAATAATGGGACCGACTCGCGCTGTCAGG
AGACTAGAGCCAAGCTGATCTCCTTTGCCCCGGAGATCACCATGGACGACTTTCTCTATCTCTACGATCT
AGGAAGAAAGTTCGACGGAGAAGGTGACGATACCATGTTCACCACCGATAATGAGAAGATTAGCCTCTTC
AATTTCAGAAAGAATGCTGACCCACAGATGGTTAGAGAGGCCTACGCGGCAGGTCTGATCAAGACGATCT
ACCCGAGTAATAATCTCCAGGAGATCAAATACCTTCCCAAGAAGGTTAAAGATGCAGTCAAAAGATTCAG
GACTAACTGCATCAAGAACACAGAGAAAGATATATTTCTCAAGATCAGAAGTACTATTCCAGTATGGACG
ATTCAAGGCTTGCTTCATAAACCAAGGCAAGTAATAGAGATTGGAGTCTCTAAGAAAGTAGTTCCTACTG
AATCAAAGGCCATGGAGTCAAAAATTCAGATCGAGGATCTAACAGAACTCGCCGTGAAGACTGGCGAACA
GTTCATACAGAGTCTTTTACGACTCAATGACAAGAAGAAAATCTTCGTCAACATGGTGGAGCACGACACT
CTCGTCTACTCCAAGAATATCAAAGATACAGTCTCAGAAGACCAAAGGGCTATTGAGACTTTTCAACAAA
GGGTAATATCGGGAAACCTCCTCGGATTCCATTGCCCAGCTATCTGTCACTTCATCAAAAGGACAGTAGA
AAAGGAAGGTGGCACCTACAAATGCCATCATTGCGATAAAGGAAAGGCTATCGTTCAAGATGCCCCTGCC
GACAGTGGTCCCAAAGATGGACCCCCACCCACGAGGAGCATCGTGGAAAAAGAAGACGTTCCAACCACGT
CTTCAAAGCAAGTGGATTGATGTGATATCTCCACTGACGTAAGGGATGACGCACAATCCCACTATCCTTC
GCAAGACCCTTCCTCTATATAAGGAAGTTCATTTCATTTGGAGAGGACTCCGGTATTTTTACAACAATTA
CCACAACAAAACAAACAACAAACAACATTACAATTTACTATTCTAGTCGAAATGGCCCCAATAAGTTCCA
CGTGGTCTAGGCTCATAAGGTTTGTGGCTGTGGAAACCTCCTTAGTTCACATCGGCGAGCCTATTGATGC
AACAATGGACGTGGGCTTAGCACGTAGGGAAGGGAAGACAATACAAGCCTATGAGATCATCGGCAGTGGC
TCTGCTTTAGATCTGTCTGCCCAAGTGTCAAAGAACGTACTTACGGTCCGTGAGCTCTTAATGCCCTTGA
GCCGTGAGGAGATTAAAACGGTAAGATGCCTTGGCCTTAATTATCCCGTCCACGCCACAGAAGCCAACGT
GGCCGTGCCGAAATTCCCGAACCTTTTTTACAAACCCGTAACCTCCCTCATCGGACCAGGTGGGTTGATA
ACCATCCCTTCAGTTGTCCAACCACCTAAAGAGCACCAGAGCGATTACGAAGCCGAGTTGGTTATCGTCA
TCGGTAAAGCCGCCAAAAATGTCAGTGAAGATGAAGCTCTGGACTACGTGTTGGGCTACACCGCAGCCAA
TGACATCTCATTTAGGAAACATCAGTTGGCCGTTTCTCAATGGTCATTCTCCAAGGGTTTTGATGGCACG
AATCCCCTGGGACCGTGCCTGGTTTCTGCTTCCTCTATTCCAGATCCACAGGATATTCCGATCCAATGTA
AACTCAACGGTGGGGTGGTGCAAAATGGAAACACTCGTGATCAGATTTTTAATGTCAAGAAAACAATCTC
TTTTTTAAGCCAAGGGACTACGTTGGAGCCTGGTTCCATAATCCTGACGGGGACGCCCGACGGAGTGGGC
TTCGTAAGAAACCCACCGCTTTATTTGAAGGACGGTGATGAAGTAATGACTTGGATCGGATCAGGTATAG
GAACCTTAGCCAACACTGTCCGAGAGGAGCAGACTTGTTTCGCTTCAGGAGGGCACGAGTAAGCTTGGAA
TGGATCTTCGATCCCGATCGTTCAAACATTTGGCAATAAAGTTTCTTAAGATTGAATCCTGTTGCCGGTC
TTGCGACGATTATCATATAATTTCTGTTGAATTACGTTAAGCATGTAATAATTAACATGTAATGCATGAC
GTTATTTATGAGATGGGTTTTTATGATTAGAGTCCCGCAATTATACATTTAATACGCGATAGAAAACAAA
ATATAGCGCGCAAACTAGGATAAATTATCGCGCGCGGTGTCATCTATGTTACTAGATCGGGAATTGCCAA
GCTAATTCTTGAAGACGAAAGGGCCTCGTGATACGCCTATTTTTATAGGTTAATGTCATGATAATAATGG
TTTCTTAGACGTCAGGTGGCACTTTTCGGGGAAATGTGCGCGGAACCCCTATTTGTTTATTTTTCTAAAT
ACATTCAAATATGTATCCGCTCATGAGACAATAACCCTGATAAATGCTTCAATAATGGGACCGACTCGCG
CTGTCAGGAGACTAGAGCCAAGCTGATCTCCTTTGCCCCGGAGATCACCATGGACGACTTTCTCTATCTC
TACGATCTAGGAAGAAAGTTCGACGGAGAAGGTGACGATACCATGTTCACCACCGATAATGAGAAGATTA
GCCTCTTCAATTTCAGAAAGAATGCTGACCCACAGATGGTTAGAGAGGCCTACGCGGCAGGTCTGATCAA
GACGATCTACCCGAGTAATAATCTCCAGGAGATCAAATACCTTCCCAAGAAGGTTAAAGATGCAGTCAAA
AGATTCAGGACTAACTGCATCAAGAACACAGAGAAAGATATATTTCTCAAGATCAGAAGTACTATTCCAG
TATGGACGATTCAAGGCTTGCTTCATAAACCAAGGCAAGTAATAGAGATTGGAGTCTCTAAGAAAGTAGT
TCCTACTGAATCAAAGGCCATGGAGTCAAAAATTCAGATCGAGGATCTAACAGAACTCGCCGTGAAGACT
GGCGAACAGTTCATACAGAGTCTTTTACGACTCAATGACAAGAAGAAAATCTTCGTCAACATGGTGGAGC
ACGACACTCTCGTCTACTCCAAGAATATCAAAGATACAGTCTCAGAAGACCAAAGGGCTATTGAGACTTT
TCAACAAAGGGTAATATCGGGAAACCTCCTCGGATTCCATTGCCCAGCTATCTGTCACTTCATCAAAAGG
ACAGTAGAAAAGGAAGGTGGCACCTACAAATGCCATCATTGCGATAAAGGAAAGGCTATCGTTCAAGATG
CCCCTGCCGACAGTGGTCCCAAAGATGGACCCCCACCCACGAGGAGCATCGTGGAAAAAGAAGACGTTCC
AACCACGTCTTCAAAGCAAGTGGATTGATGTGATATCTCCACTGACGTAAGGGATGACGCACAATCCCAC
TATCCTTCGCAAGACCCTTCCTCTATATAAGGAAGTTCATTTCATTTGGAGAGGACTCCGGTATTTTTAC
AACAATTACCACAACAAAACAAACAACAAACAACATTACAATTTACTATTCTAGTCGAAATGAGAATTAA
CATCTCCCTTTCATCATTATTTGAACGTCTGTCAAAGTTATCCAGCAGATCCATTGCAATCACCTGTGGT
GTCGTCTTGGCCTCCGCAATCGCTTTTCCGATAATCCGTAGGGACTATCAGACTTTTTTGGAAGTCGGGC
CGAGTTACGCTCCGCAGAATTTCAGAGGTTACATCATAGTATGCGTGCTTTCACTCTTTAGGCAGGAACA
AAAAGGGTTGGCTATCTATGATCGACTGCCCGAAAAGCGAAGGTGGTTGGCAGATCTCCCATTCCGAGAA
GGTACGCGTCCTTCTATCACAAGTCATATCATCCAAAGACAGAGGACTCAGCTGGTAGACCAAGAATTTG
CAACCCGAGAACTCATTGATAAAGTTATACCCAGAGTTCAGGCTCGACACACCGATAAGACGTTTCTGTC
AACCTCAAAGTTCGAATTTCATGCCAAAGCAATTTTTTTGCTGCCCAGTATTCCCATCAATGATCCCTTG
AATATACCTTCACATGATACTGTCAGACGAACAAAAAGGGAGATCGCTCACATGCACGATTACCACGACT
GCACCCTGCACTTGGCTCTCGCAGCCCAGGACGGTAAAGAAGTACTTAAAAAAGGGTGGGGCCAGAGACA
TCCCCTCGCTGGCCCCGGCGTGCCGGGACCTCCAACCGAATGGACGTTTTTATATGCACCGCGTAACGAG
GAGGAAGCCAGAGTGGTCGAGATGATAGTGGAGGCCAGTATTGGTTACATGACAAATGACCCCGCTGGTA
AAATTGTAGAGAACGCTAAGTGAGCTTGGAATGGATCTTCGATCCCGATCGTTCAAACATTTGGCAATAA
AGTTTCTTAAGATTGAATCCTGTTGCCGGTCTTGCGACGATTATCATATAATTTCTGTTGAATTACGTTA
AGCATGTAATAATTAACATGTAATGCATGACGTTATTTATGAGATGGGTTTTTATGATTAGAGTCCCGCA
ATTATACATTTAATACGCGATAGAAAACAAAATATAGCGCGCAAACTAGGATAAATTATCGCGCGCGGTG
TCATCTATGTTACTAGATCGGGAATTGCCAAGCTAATTCTTGAAGACGAAAGGGCCTCGTGATACGCCTA
TTTTTATAGGTTAATGTCATGATAATAATGGTTTCTTAGACGTCAGGTGGCACTTTTCGGGGAAATGTGC
GCGGAACCCCTATTTGTTTATTTTTCTAAATACATTCAAATATGTATCCGCTCATGAGACAATAACCCTG
ATAAATGCTTCAATAATGGGACCGACTCGCGCTGTCAGGAGACTAGAGCCAAGCTGATCTCCTTTGCCCC
GGAGATCACCATGGACGACTTTCTCTATCTCTACGATCTAGGAAGAAAGTTCGACGGAGAAGGTGACGAT
ACCATGTTCACCACCGATAATGAGAAGATTAGCCTCTTCAATTTCAGAAAGAATGCTGACCCACAGATGG
TTAGAGAGGCCTACGCGGCAGGTCTGATCAAGACGATCTACCCGAGTAATAATCTCCAGGAGATCAAATA
CCTTCCCAAGAAGGTTAAAGATGCAGTCAAAAGATTCAGGACTAACTGCATCAAGAACACAGAGAAAGAT
ATATTTCTCAAGATCAGAAGTACTATTCCAGTATGGACGATTCAAGGCTTGCTTCATAAACCAAGGCAAG
TAATAGAGATTGGAGTCTCTAAGAAAGTAGTTCCTACTGAATCAAAGGCCATGGAGTCAAAAATTCAGAT
CGAGGATCTAACAGAACTCGCCGTGAAGACTGGCGAACAGTTCATACAGAGTCTTTTACGACTCAATGAC
AAGAAGAAAATCTTCGTCAACATGGTGGAGCACGACACTCTCGTCTACTCCAAGAATATCAAAGATACAG
TCTCAGAAGACCAAAGGGCTATTGAGACTTTTCAACAAAGGGTAATATCGGGAAACCTCCTCGGATTCCA
TTGCCCAGCTATCTGTCACTTCATCAAAAGGACAGTAGAAAAGGAAGGTGGCACCTACAAATGCCATCAT
TGCGATAAAGGAAAGGCTATCGTTCAAGATGCCCCTGCCGACAGTGGTCCCAAAGATGGACCCCCACCCA
CGAGGAGCATCGTGGAAAAAGAAGACGTTCCAACCACGTCTTCAAAGCAAGTGGATTGATGTGATATCTC
CACTGACGTAAGGGATGACGCACAATCCCACTATCCTTCGCAAGACCCTTCCTCTATATAAGGAAGTTCA
TTTCATTTGGAGAGGACTCCGGTATTTTTACAACAATTACCACAACAAAACAAACAACAAACAACATTAC
AATTTACTATTCTAGTCGAAATGGCATCCTTTGAAAATAGTCTGTCCGTTTTGATCGTCGGGGCTGGCCT
TGGGGGATTAGCAGCCGCAATAGCTCTTAGGAGACAGGGCCATGTAGTAAAGATCTATGATAGTTCCTCA
TTCAAAGCTGAACTGGGTGCTGGCCTTGCTGTACCTCCGAATACGCTTAGAAGCCTTCAACAGTTAGGTT
GTAATACAGAGAATTTGAACGGAGTCGACAATCTCTGCTTCACGGCCATGGGTTACGACGGCTCCGTAGG
TATGATGAATAACATGACAGACTACAGGGAGGCTTATGGCACATCCTGGATTATGGTTCATCGAGTGGAT
TTACATAATGAACTTATGCGTGTCGCACTTGATCCGGGGGGGCTGGGACCACCAGCAACATTACATTTAA
ATCACAGAGTGACCTTCTGCGACGTTGACGCATGTACGGTAACTTTTACCAACGGGACGACACAAAGTGC
CGACTTGATCGTAGGGGCTGACGGCATACGAAGCACCATACGTAGATTCGTCTTGGAGGAAGATGTAACT
GTGCCTGCCAGCGGGATCGTCGGTTTCAGATGGCTGGTGCAAGCCGATGCCTTAGACCCTTACCCTGAGT
TAGATTGGATTGTTAAGAAGCCTCCACTCGGTGCTCGTCTGATCTCTACGCCACAGAATCCACAGTCCGG
CGTGGGGTTGGCTGACCGTCGTACAATTATCATCTACGCTTGTAGGGGTGGCACGATGGTTAATGTGTTG
GCTGTCCACGACGACGAAAGAGATCAGAATACGGCAGATTGGTCAGTGCCGGCTTCCAAAGATGATCTCT
TCCGTGTATTCCATGACTACCACCCAAGATTCAGACGTTTGCTCGAACTTGCTCAAGATATCAATCTCTG
GCAAATGAGGGTAGTTCCCGTGCTTAAAAAATGGGTGAACAAGCGTGTCTGTTTATTAGGAGATGCCGCC
CATGCTTCTCTCCCCACGCTGGGTCAAGGGTTCGGAATGGGACTGGAGGACGCCGTGGCACTCGGCACAT
TGTTACCCAAAGGAACTACGGCTTCACAGATCGAAACGAGACTGGCCGTTTACGAGCAATTACGAAAGGA
TAGGGCTGAGTTCGTAGCAGCAGAATCCTACGAGGAACAGTATGTCCCTGAGATGCGTGGGCTCTATCTT
CGTTCCAAAGAACTCCGAGATCGAGTGATGGGATATGATATTAAAGTGGAGTCAGAAAAGGTTTTGGAGA
CTCTGCTTCGATCCTCTAATTCTGCATGAGCTTGGAATGGATCTTCGATCCCGATCGTTCAAACATTTGG
CAATAAAGTTTCTTAAGATTGAATCCTGTTGCCGGTCTTGCGACGATTATCATATAATTTCTGTTGAATT
ACGTTAAGCATGTAATAATTAACATGTAATGCATGACGTTATTTATGAGATGGGTTTTTATGATTAGAGT
CCCGCAATTATACATTTAATACGCGATAGAAAACAAAATATAGCGCGCAAACTAGGATAAATTATCGCGC
GCGGTGTCATCTATGTTACTAGATCGGGAATTGCCAAGCTAATTCTTGAAGACGAAAGGGCCTCGTGATA
CGCCTATTTTTATAGGTTAATGTCATGATAATAATGGTTTCTTAGACGTCAGGTGGCACTTTTCGGGGAA
ATGTGCGCGGAACCCCTATTTGTTTATTTTTCTAAATACATTCAAATATGTATCCGCTCATGAGACAATA
ACCCTGATAAATGCTTCAATAATGGGACCGACTCGCGCTGTCAGGAGACTAGAGCCAAGCTGATCTCCTT
TGCCCCGGAGATCACCATGGACGACTTTCTCTATCTCTACGATCTAGGAAGAAAGTTCGACGGAGAAGGT
GACGATACCATGTTCACCACCGATAATGAGAAGATTAGCCTCTTCAATTTCAGAAAGAATGCTGACCCAC
AGATGGTTAGAGAGGCCTACGCGGCAGGTCTGATCAAGACGATCTACCCGAGTAATAATCTCCAGGAGAT
CAAATACCTTCCCAAGAAGGTTAAAGATGCAGTCAAAAGATTCAGGACTAACTGCATCAAGAACACAGAG
AAAGATATATTTCTCAAGATCAGAAGTACTATTCCAGTATGGACGATTCAAGGCTTGCTTCATAAACCAA
GGCAAGTAATAGAGATTGGAGTCTCTAAGAAAGTAGTTCCTACTGAATCAAAGGCCATGGAGTCAAAAAT
TCAGATCGAGGATCTAACAGAACTCGCCGTGAAGACTGGCGAACAGTTCATACAGAGTCTTTTACGACTC
AATGACAAGAAGAAAATCTTCGTCAACATGGTGGAGCACGACACTCTCGTCTACTCCAAGAATATCAAAG
ATACAGTCTCAGAAGACCAAAGGGCTATTGAGACTTTTCAACAAAGGGTAATATCGGGAAACCTCCTCGG
ATTCCATTGCCCAGCTATCTGTCACTTCATCAAAAGGACAGTAGAAAAGGAAGGTGGCACCTACAAATGC
CATCATTGCGATAAAGGAAAGGCTATCGTTCAAGATGCCCCTGCCGACAGTGGTCCCAAAGATGGACCCC
CACCCACGAGGAGCATCGTGGAAAAAGAAGACGTTCCAACCACGTCTTCAAAGCAAGTGGATTGATGTGA
TATCTCCACTGACGTAAGGGATGACGCACAATCCCACTATCCTTCGCAAGACCCTTCCTCTATATAAGGA
AGTTCATTTCATTTGGAGAGGACTCCGGTATTTTTACAACAATTACCACAACAAAACAAACAACAAACAA
CATTACAATTTACTATTCTAGTCGAAATGGTGAGCAAGGGCGAGGAGCTGTTCACCGGGGTGGTGCCCAT
CCTGGTCGAGCTGGACGGCGACGTAAACGGCCACAAGTTCAGCGTGTCCGGCGAGGGCGAGGGCGATGCC
ACCTACGGCAAGCTGACCCTGAAGTTCATCTGCACCACCGGCAAGCTGCCCGTGCCCTGGCCCACCCTCG
TGACCACCCTGACCTACGGCGTGCAGTGCTTCAGCCGCTACCCCGACCACATGAAGCAGCACGACTTCTT
CAAGTCCGCCATGCCCGAAGGCTACGTCCAGGAGCGCACCATCTTCTTCAAGGACGACGGCAACTACAAG
ACCCGCGCCGAGGTGAAGTTCGAGGGCGACACCCTGGTGAACCGCATCGAGCTGAAGGGCATCGACTTCA
AGGAGGACGGCAACATCCTGGGGCACAAGCTGGAGTACAACTACAACAGCCACAACGTCTATATCATGGC
CGACAAGCAGAAGAACGGCATCAAGGTGAACTTCAAGATCCGCCACAACATCGAGGACGGCAGCGTGCAG
CTCGCCGACCACTACCAGCAGAACACCCCCATCGGCGACGGCCCCGTGCTGCTGCCCGACAACCACTACC
TGAGCACCCAGTCCGCCCTGAGCAAAGACCCCAACGAGAAGCGCGATCACATGGTCCTGCTGGAGTTCGT
GACCGCCGCCGGGATCACTCTCGGCATGGACGAGCTGTACAAGGACGAGCTGTAAGCTTGGAATGGATCT
TCGATCCCGATCGTTCAAACATTTGGCAATAAAGTTTCTTAAGATTGAATCCTGTTGCCGGTCTTGCGAC
GATTATCATATAATTTCTGTTGAATTACGTTAAGCATGTAATAATTAACATGTAATGCATGACGTTATTT
ATGAGATGGGTTTTTATGATTAGAGTCCCGCAATTATACATTTAATACGCGATAGAAAACAAAATATAGC
GCGCAAACTAGGATAAATTATCGCGCGCGGTGTCATCTATGTTACTAGATCGGGAATTGCCAAGCTAATT
CTTGAAGACGAAAGGGCCTCGTGATACGCCTATTTTTATAGGTTAATGTCATGATAATAATGGTTTCTTA
GACGTCAGGTGGCACTTTTCGGGGAAATGTGCGCGGAACCCCTATTTGTTTATTTTTCTAAATACATTCA
AATATGTATCCGCTCATGAGACAATAACCCTGATAAATGCTTCAATAATGGGACCGACTCGCGCTGTCAT
GAGACCGGATCCTGACAGGATATATTGGCGGGTAAACCTAAGAGAAAAGAGCGTTTATTAGAATAATCGG
ATATTTAAAAGGGCGTGAAAAGGTTTATCCGTTCGTCCATTTGTATGTGCATGCCAACCACAGGGTTCCC
CTCGGGATCAAAGTACTTTGATCCAACCCCTCCGCTGCTATAGTGCAGTCGGCTTCTGACGTTCAGTGCA
GCCGTCATCTGAAAACGACATGTCGCACAAGTCCTAAGTTACGCGACAGGCTGCCGCCCTGCCCTTTTCC
TGGCGTTTTCTTGTCGCGTGTTTTAGTCGCATAAAGTAGAATACTTGCGACTAGAACCGGAGACATTACG
CCATGAACAAGAGCGCCGCCGCTGGCCTGCTGGGCTATGCCCGCGTCAGCACCGACGACCAGGACTTGAC
CAACCAACGGGCCGAACTGCACGCGGCCGGCTGCACCAAGCTGTTTTCCGAGAAGATCACCGGCACCAGG
CGCGACCGCCCGGAGCTGGCCAGGATGCTTGACCACCTACGCCCTGGCGACGTTGTGACAGTGACCAGGC
TAGACCGCCTGGCCCGCAGCACCCGCGACCTACTGGACATTGCCGAGCGCATCCAGGAGGCCGGCGCGGG
CCTGCGTAGCCTGGCAGAGCCGTGGGCCGACACCACCACGCCGGCCGGCCGCATGGTGTTGACCGTGTTC
GCCGGCATTGCCGAGTTCGAGCGTTCCCTAATCATCGACCGCACCCGGAGCGGGCGCGAGGCCGCCAAGG
CCCGAGGCGTGAAGTTTGGCCCCCGCCCTACCCTCACCCCGGCACAGATCGCGCACGCCCGCGAGCTGAT
CGACCAGGAAGGCCGCACCGTGAAAGAGGCGGCTGCACTGCTTGGCGTGCATCGCTCGACCCTGTACCGC
GCACTTGAGCGCAGCGAGGAAGTGACGCCCACCGAGGCCAGGCGGCGCGGTGCCTTCCGTGAGGACGCAT
TGACCGAGGCCGACGCCCTGGCGGCCGCCGAGAATGAACGCCAAGAGGAACAAGCATGAAACCGCACCAG
GACGGCCAGGACGAACCGTTTTTCATTACCGAAGAGATCGAGGCGGAGATGATCGCGGCCGGGTACGTGT
TCGAGCCGCCCGCGCACCTCTCAACCGTGCGGCTGCATGAAATCCTGGCCGGTTTGTCTGATGCCAAGCT
GGCGGCCTGGCCGGCCAGCTTGGCCGCTGAAGAAACCGAGCGCCGCCGTCTAAAAAGGTGATGTGTATTT
GAGTAAAACAGCTTGCGTCATGCGGTCGCTGCGTATATGATGCGATGAGTAAATAAACAAATACGCAAGG
GGAACGCATGAAGGTTATCGCTGTACTTAACCAGAAAGGCGGGTCAGGCAAGACGACCATCGCAACCCAT
CTAGCCCGCGCCCTGCAACTCGCCGGGGCCGATGTTCTGTTAGTCGATTCCGATCCCCAGGGCAGTGCCC
GCGATTGGGCGGCCGTGCGGGAAGATCAACCGCTAACCGTTGTCGGCATCGACCGCCCGACGATTGACCG
CGACGTGAAGGCCATCGGCCGGCGCGACTTCGTAGTGATCGACGGAGCGCCCCAGGCGGCGGACTTGGCT
GTGTCCGCGATCAAGGCAGCCGACTTCGTGCTGATTCCGGTGCAGCCAAGCCCTTACGACATATGGGCCA
CCGCCGACCTGGTGGAGCTGGTTAAGCAGCGCATTGAGGTCACGGATGGAAGGCTACAAGCGGCCTTTGT
CGTGTCGCGGGCGATCAAAGGCACGCGCATCGGCGGTGAGGTTGCCGAGGCGCTGGCCGGGTACGAGCTG
CCCATTCTTGAGTCCCGTATCACGCAGCGCGTGAGCTACCCAGGCACTGCCGCCGCCGGCACAACCGTTC
TTGAATCAGAACCCGAGGGCGACGCTGCCCGCGAGGTCCAGGCGCTGGCCGCTGAAATTAAATCAAAACT
CATTTGAGTTAATGAGGTAAAGAGAAAATGAGCAAAAGCACAAACACGCTAAGTGCCGGCCGTCCGAGCG
CACGCAGCAGCAAGGCTGCAACGTTGGCCAGCCTGGCAGACACGCCAGCCATGAAGCGGGTCAACTTTCA
GTTGCCGGCGGAGGATCACACCAAGCTGAAGATGTACGCGGTACGCCAAGGCAAGACCATTACCGAGCTG
CTATCTGAATACATCGCGCAGCTACCAGAGTAAATGAGCAAATGAATAAATGAGTAGATGAATTTTAGCG
GCTAAAGGAGGCGGCATGGAAAATCAAGAACAACCAGGCACCGACGCCGTGGAATGCCCCATGTGTGGAG
GAACGGGCGGTTGGCCAGGCGTAAGCGGCTGGGTTGCCTGCCGGCCCTGCAATGGCACTGGAACCCCCAA
GCCCGAGGAATCGGCGTGAGCGGTCGCAAACCATCCGGCCCGGTACAAATCGGCGCGGCGCTGGGTGATG
ACCTGGTGGAGAAGTTGAAGGCCGCGCAGGCCGCCCAGCGGCAACGCATCGAGGCAGAAGCACGCCCCGG
TGAATCGTGGCAAGCGGCCGCTGATCGAATCCGCAAAGAATCCCGGCAACCGCCGGCAGCCGGTGCGCCG
TCGATTAGGAAGCCGCCCAAGGGCGACGAGCAACCAGATTTTTTCGTTCCGATGCTCTATGACGTGGGCA
CCCGCGATAGTCGCAGCATCATGGACGTGGCCGTTTTCCGTCTGTCGAAGCGTGACCGACGAGCTGGCGA
GGTGATCCGCTACGAGCTTCCAGACGGGCACGTAGAGGTTTCCGCAGGGCCGGCCGGCATGGCCAGTGTG
TGGGATTACGACCTGGTACTGATGGCGGTTTCCCATCTAACCGAATCCATGAACCGATACCGGGAAGGGA
AGGGAGACAAGCCCGGCCGCGTGTTCCGTCCACACGTTGCGGACGTACTCAAGTTCTGCCGGCGAGCCGA
TGGCGGAAAGCAGAAAGACGACCTGGTAGAAACCTGCATTCGGTTAAACACCACGCACGTTGCCATGCAG
CGTACGAAGAAGGCCAAGAACGGCCGCCTGGTGACGGTATCCGAGGGTGAAGCCTTGATTAGCCGCTACA
AGATCGTAAAGAGCGAAACCGGGCGGCCGGAGTACATCGAGATCGAGCTAGCTGATTGGATGTACCGCGA
GATCACAGAAGGCAAGAACCCGGACGTGCTGACGGTTCACCCCGATTACTTTTTGATCGATCCCGGCATC
GGCCGTTTTCTCTACCGCCTGGCACGCCGCGCCGCAGGCAAGGCAGAAGCCAGATGGTTGTTCAAGACGA
TCTACGAACGCAGTGGCAGCGCCGGAGAGTTCAAGAAGTTCTGTTTCACCGTGCGCAAGCTGATCGGGTC
AAATGACCTGCCGGAGTACGATTTGAAGGAGGAGGCGGGGCAGGCTGGCCCGATCCTAGTCATGCGCTAC
CGCAACCTGATCGAGGGCGAAGCATCCGCCGGTTCCTAATGTACGGAGCAGATGCTAGGGCAAATTGCCC
TAGCAGGGGAAAAAGGTCGAAAAGGACTCTTTCCTGTGGATAGCACGTACATTGGGAACCCAAAGCCGTA
CATTGGGAACCGGAACCCGTACATTGGGAACCCAAAGCCGTACATTGGGAACCGGTCACACATGTAAGTG
ACTGATATAAAAGAGAAAAAAGGCGATTTTTCCGCCTAAAACTCTTTAAAACTTATTAAAACTCTTAAAA
CCCGCCTGGCCTGTGCATAACTGTCTGGCCAGCGCACAGCCGAAGAGCTGCAAAAAGCGCCTACCCTTCG
GTCGCTGCGCTCCCTACGCCCCGCCGCTTCGCGTCGGCCTATCGCGGCCGCTGGCCGCTCAAAAATGGCT
GGCCTACGGCCAGGCAATCTACCAGGGCGCGGACAAGCCGCGCCGTCGCCACTCGACCGCCGGCGCCCAC
ATCAAGGCACCCTGCCTCGCGCGTTTCGGTGATGACGGTGAAAACCTCTGACACATGCAGCTCCCGGTGA
CGGTCACAGCTTGTCTGTAAGCGGATGCCGGGAGCAGACAAGCCCGTCAGGGCGCGTCAGCGGGTGTTGG
CGGGTGTCGGGGCGCAGCCATGACCCAGTCACGTAGCGATAGCGGAGTGTATACTGGCTTAACTATGCGG
CATCAGAGCAGATTGTACTGAGAGTGCACCATATGCGGTGTGAAATACCGCACAGATGCGTAAGGAGAAA
ATACCGCATCAGGCGCTCTTCCGCTTCCTCGCTCACTGACTCGCTGCGCTCGGTCGTTCGGCTGCGGCGA
GCGGTATCAGCTCACTCAAAGGCGGTAATACGGTTATCCACAGAATCAGGGGATAACGCAGGAAAGAACA
TGTGAGCAAAAGGCCAGCAAAAGGCCAGGAACCGTAAAAAGGCCGCGTTGCTGGCGTTTTTCCATAGGCT
CCGCCCCCCTGACGAGCATCACAAAAATCGACGCTCAAGTCAGAGGTGGCGAAACCCGACAGGACTATAA
AGATACCAGGCGTTTCCCCCTGGAAGCTCCCTCGTGCGCTCTCCTGTTCCGACCCTGCCGCTTACCGGAT
ACCTGTCCGCCTTTCTCCCTTCGGGAAGCGTGGCGCTTTCTCATAGCTCACGCTGTAGGTATCTCAGTTC
GGTGTAGGTCGTTCGCTCCAAGCTGGGCTGTGTGCACGAACCCCCCGTTCAGCCCGACCGCTGCGCCTTA
TCCGGTAACTATCGTCTTGAGTCCAACCCGGTAAGACACGACTTATCGCCACTGGCAGCAGCCACTGGTA
ACAGGATTAGCAGAGCGAGGTATGTAGGCGGTGCTACAGAGTTCTTGAAGTGGTGGCCTAACTACGGCTA
CACTAGAAGGACAGTATTTGGTATCTGCGCTCTGCTGAAGCCAGTTACCTTCGGAAAAAGAGTTGGTAGC
TCTTGATCCGGCAAACAAACCACCGCTGGTAGCGGTGGTTTTTTTGTTTGCAAGCAGCAGATTACGCGCA
GAAAAAAAGGATCTCAAGAAGATCCTTTGATCTTTTCTACGGGGTCTGACGCTCAGTGGAACGAAAACTC
ACGTTAAGGGATTTTGGTCATGCATTCTAGGTGATTATTTGCCGACTACCTTGGTGATCTCGCCTTTCAC
GTAGTGGACAAATTCTTCCAACTGATCTGCGCGCGAGGCCAAGCGATCTTCTTCTTGTCCAAGATAAGCC
TGTCTAGCTTCAAGTATGACGGGCTGATACTGGGCCGGCAGGCGCTCCATTGCCCAGTCGGCAGCGACAT
CCTTCGGCGCGATTTTGCCGGTTACTGCGCTGTACCAAATGCGGGACAACGTAAGCACTACATTTCGCTC
ATCACCAGCCCAGTCGGGCGGCGAGTTCCATAGCGTTAAGGTTTCATTTAGCGCCTCAAATAGATCCTGT
TCAGGAACCGGATCAAAGAGTTCCTCCGCCGCTGGACCTACCAAGGCAACGCTATGTTCTCTTGCTTTTG
TCAGCAAGATAGCCAGATCAATGTCGATCGTGGCTGGCTCGAAGATACCTGCAAGAATGTCATTGCGCTG
CCATTCTCCAAATTGCAGTTCGCGCTTAGCTGGATAACGCCACGGAATGATGTCGTCGTGCACAACAATG
GTGACTTCTACAGCGCGGAGAATCTCGCTCTCTCCAGGGGAAGCCGAAGTTTCCAAAAGGTCGTTGATCA
AAGCTCGCCGCGTTGTTTCATCAAGCCTTACGGTCACCGTAACCAGCAAATCAATATCACTGTGTGGCTT
CAGGCCGCCATCCACTGCGGAGCCGTACAAATGTACGGCCAGCAACGTCGGTTCGAGATGGCGCTCGATG
ACGCCAACTACCTCTGATAGTTGAGTCGATACTTCGGCGATCACCGCTTCCCTCATAATGTTTAACTTTG
TTTTAGGGCGACTGCCCTGCTGCGTAACATCGTTGCTGCTCCATAACATCAAACATCGACCCACGGCGTA
ACGCGCTTGCTGCTTGGATGCCCGAGGCATAGACTGTACCCCAAAAAAACAGTCATAACAAGCCATGAAA
ACCGCCACTGCGCCGTTACCACCGCTGCGTTCGGTCAAGGTTCTGGACCAGTTGCGTGAGCGCATACGCT
ACTTGCATTACAGCTTACGAACCGAACAGGCTTATGTCCACTGGGTTCGTGCCTTCATCCGTTTCCACGG
TGTGCGTCACCCGGCAACCTTGGGTAGCAGCGAAGTCGAGGCATTTCTGTCCTGGCTGGAACAGAACTTA
TTATTTCCTTCCTCTTTTCTACAGTATTTAAAGATACCCCAAGAAGCTAATTATAACAAGACGAACTCCA
ATTCACTGTTCCTTGCATTCTAAAACCTTAAATACCAGAAAACAGCTTTTTCAAAGTTGTTTTCAAAGTT
GGCGTATAACATAGTATCGACGGAGCCGATTTTGAAACCGCGGTGATCACAGGCAGCAACGCTCTGTCAT
CGTTACAATCAACATGCTACCCTCCGCGAGATCATCCGTGTTTCAAACCCGGCAGCTTAGTTGCCGTTCT
TCCGAATAGCATCGGTAACATGAGCAAAGTCTGCCGCCTTACAACGGCTCTCCCGCTGACGCCGTCCCGG
ACTGATGGGCTGCCTGTATCGAGTGGTGATTTTGTGCCGAGCTGCCGGTCGGGGAGCTGTTGGCTGGCTG
GTGGCAGGATATATTGTGGTGTAAACATAACGGATCCGGTCTCA
